Addgene plasmid #229567: pCytERM-mBaoJin-N1
Purpose: Expresses P450-mBaoJin fusion in mammalian cells
Depositing lab: Kiryl Piatkevich. Depositing organization: Westlake University. Publication: Bright and stable monomeric green fluorescent protein derived from StayGold. Zhang H, Lesnov GD, Subach OM, Zhang W, Kuzmicheva TP, Vlaskina AV, Samygina VR, Chen L, Ye X, Nikolaeva AY, Gabdulkhakov A, Papadaki S, Qin W, Borshchevskiy V, Perfilov MM, Gavrikov AS, Drobizhev M, Mishin AS, Piatkevich KD, Subach FV. Nat Methods. 2024 Apr;21(4):657-665. doi: 10.1038/s41592-024-02203-y. Epub 2024 Feb 26. PubMed 38409224.
Backbone
  Vector backbone: pN1
  Vector type: Mammalian Expression
Growth in bacteria
  Bacterial resistance: Kanamycin, 50 μg/mL
  Growth temperature: 37°C
  Growth strain: DH5alpha
  Copy number: High Copy
Gene/Insert
  Gene/Insert name: mBaoJin
  Species: Synthetic
  Cloning method: Ligation Independent Cloning
Terms and licenses: Academic/Nonprofit Terms; Industry Terms: Not Available to Industry
How to cite: pCytERM-mBaoJin-N1 was a gift from Kiryl Piatkevich (Addgene plasmid # 229567 ; http://n2t.net/addgene:229567 ; RRID:Addgene_229567)
