[The description below was written by a language model from this plasmid's Addgene catalogue record and pLannotate feature annotations shown in this document.]
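Description:
pCytERM-mBaoJin-N1 is a mammalian expression plasmid built on an N1-type backbone (pN1), in which the fluorescent protein sits at the C-terminal end of the fusion partner. It is propagated in E. coli from a high-copy ColE1/pUC-type origin and selected with kanamycin. The single NeoR/KanR gene (Tn5 aminoglycoside phosphotransferase) is preceded by both a bacterial bla promoter and the SV40 enhancer/early promoter and followed by the HSV TK polyadenylation signal, so the same marker can also confer G418 resistance in mammalian cells. An f1 origin is present as well. Short annotated fragments of ble, SV40 large T antigen and a bGH poly(A) signal appear to be backbone remnants or partial matches rather than functional elements.

The expression cassette is driven by the human CMV immediate-early enhancer and promoter and terminated by the SV40 poly(A) signal. Immediately downstream of the promoter, the feature table identifies a short fragment of rabbit cytochrome P450 CYP2C1, flanked by pieces of the multiple cloning site. This is the "CytERM" element named in the plasmid, and such short P450 fragments are generally used as membrane anchors that tether a fused protein to the cytoplasmic face of the endoplasmic reticulum. The mBaoJin coding sequence, a synthetic monomeric green fluorescent protein derived from StayGold, is not itself annotated, but it presumably occupies the unannotated stretch between the linker and the poly(A) region. The small "mNeonGreen" hit at the end of that stretch is likely just a partial sequence match.

The stated purpose is expression of the P450-mBaoJin fusion in mammalian cells. CytERM fusions are commonly used to label the ER and to assess a fluorescent protein's tendency to oligomerise, though the record does not specify such an assay.
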