Features (pLannotate 1.2.2; 16 found; start..end, strand, type, name):
     61..364     +  enhancer       CMV enhancer: human cytomegalovirus immediate early enhancer
    365..568     +  promoter       CMV promoter: human cytomegalovirus (CMV) immediate early promoter
    591..614     +  misc_feature   MCS (fragment): multiple cloning site
    615..701     +  CDS            CYP2C1 (fragment): CP2C1_RABIT - Experimental evidence at protein level: Swiss-Prot protein existence level 1. Cytochromes P450 are a group of heme-thiolate monooxygenases. In liver microsomes, this enzyme is involved in an NADPH-dependent electron transport pathway. It oxidizes a variety of structurally unrelated compounds, including steroids, fatty acids, and xenobiotics. From Oryctolagus cuniculus (Rabbit).
    696..739     +  misc_feature   MCS (fragment): multiple cloning site
   1433..1457    +  CDS            mNeonGreen (fragment): bright monomeric yellow-green fluorescent protein derived from LanYFP (Shaner et al., 2013)
   1473..1556    +  CDS            large T antigen (fragment): large T antigen from SV40 (simian virus 40)
   1579..1700    +  polyA_signal   SV40 poly(A) signal: SV40 polyadenylation signal
   1734..2162    -  rep_origin     f1 ori (sequence partly withheld): f1 bacteriophage origin of replication; arrow indicates direction of (+) strand synthesis
   2189..2293    +  promoter       AmpR promoter: bla
   2295..2652    +  promoter       SV40 promoter: SV40 enhancer and early promoter
   2687..3481    +  CDS            NeoR/KanR: aminoglycoside phosphotransferase from Tn5; aph(3')-II (or nptII); confers resistance to neomycin, kanamycin, and G418 (Geneticin®)
   3502..3654    +  CDS            ble (fragment): BLE_KLEPN - Experimental evidence at protein level: Swiss-Prot protein existence level 1. Binding protein with a strong affinity to the bleomycin family of antibiotics. Binds to CL990; an antimitotic-antibiotic compound. From Klebsiella pneumoniae.
   3713..3760    +  polyA_signal   HSV TK poly(A) signal: herpes simplex virus thymidine kinase polyadenylation signal (Cole and Stacy, 1985)
   3851..3867    -  polyA_signal   bGH poly(A) signal (fragment): bovine growth hormone polyadenylation signal
   4089..4677    +  rep_origin     ori: high-copy-number ColE1/pMB1/pBR322/pUC origin of replication
>Addgene plasmid #229567 | pCytERM-mBaoJin-N1 | addgene full sequence | sequence record 478764 | Addgene NGS Result
TAGTTATTAATAGTAATCAATTACGGGGTCATTAGTTCATAGCCCATATATGGAGTTCCGCGTTACATAA
CTTACGGTAAATGGCCCGCCTGGCTGACCGCCCAACGACCCCCGCCCATTGACGTCAATAATGACGTATG
TTCCCATAGTAACGCCAATAGGGACTTTCCATTGACGTCAATGGGTGGAGTATTTACGGTAAACTGCCCA
CTTGGCAGTACATCAAGTGTATCATATGCCAAGTACGCCCCCTATTGACGTCAATGACGGTAAATGGCCC
GCCTGGCATTATGCCCAGTACATGACCTTATGGGACTTTCCTACTTGGCAGTACATCTACGTATTAGTCA
TCGCTATTACCATGGTGATGCGGTTTTGGCAGTACATCAATGGGCGTGGATAGCGGTTTGACTCACGGGG
ATTTCCAAGTCTCCACCCCATTGACGTCAATGGGAGTTTGTTTTGGCACCAAAATCAACGGGACTTTCCA
AAATGTCGTAACAACTCCGCCCCATTGACGCAAATGGGCGGTAGGCGTGTACGGTGGGAGGTCTATATAA
GCAGAGCTGGTTTAGTGAACCGTCAGATCCGCTAGCGCTACCGGACTCAGATCTATGGACCCTGTGGTGG
TGCTGGGGCTCTGTCTCTCCTGTTTGCTTCTCCTTTCACTCTGGAAACAGAGCTATGGGGGAGGGAAGCT
TCGAATTCTGCAGTCGACGGTACCGCGGGCCCGGGATCCACCGGTCGCCACCATGGTCTCAAAGGGAGAG
GAGGAAAACATGGCTAGTACACCATTTAAATTTCAACTTAAAGGAACCATCAATGGCAAATCGTTTACCG
TTGAAGGCGAAGGTGAAGGGAACTCACATGAAGGTTCTCATAAAGGAAAATATGTTTGTACAAGTGGAAA
ACTACCGATGTCATGGGCAGCACTTGGGACAACCTTTGGTTATGGAATGAAATATTATACCAAATATCCT
AGTGGACTGAAGAACTGGTTTCGTGAAGTAATGCCCGGAGGCTTTACCTACGATCGTCATATTCAATATA
AAGGCGATGGGAGTATCCATGCAAAACACCAACACTTTATGAAAAATGGGACTTATCACAACATTGTAGA
ATTTACCGGTCAGGATTTTAAAGAAAATAGTCCAGTCTTAACTGGAGATATGAATGTCTCATTACCGAAT
GAAGTCCCACAAATACCCAGAGATGATGGAGTAGAATGCCCAGTGACCTTGCTTTATCCTTTATTATCGG
ATAAATCAAAATACGTCGAGGCTCACCAATATACAATCTGCAAGCCTCTTCATAATCAACCAGCACCTGA
TGTCCCATATCACTGGATTCGTAAACAATACACACAAAGCAAAGATGATGCCGAGGAACGCGATCATATC
TGTCAATCAGAGACTCTCGAAGCACACTTAAAGGGCATGGACGAGCTGTATAAGTAAGCGGCCGCGACTC
TAGATCATAATCAGCCATACCACATTTGTAGAGGTTTTACTTGCTTTAAAAAACCTCCCACACCTCCCCC
TGAACCTGAAACATAAAATGAATGCAATTGTTGTTGTTAACTTGTTTATTGCAGCTTATAATGGTTACAA
ATAAAGCAATAGCATCACAAATTTCACAAATAAAGCATTTTTTTCACTGCATTCTAGTTGTGGTTTGTCC
AAACTCATCAATGTATCTTAAGGCGTAAATTGTAAGCGTTAATATTTTGTTAAAATTCGCGTTAAATTTT
TGTTAAATCAGCTCATTTTTTAACCAATAGGCCGAAATCGGCAAAATCCCTTATAAATCAAAAGAATAGA
CCGAGATAGGGT
[37 nt withheld, positions 1833-1869]
AAAGAACGTGGACTCCAACGTCAAAGG
[49 nt withheld, positions 1897-1945]
T
[91 nt withheld, positions 1947-2037]
G
[124 nt withheld, positions 2039-2162]
CAGGTGGCACTTTTCGGGGAAATGTGCGCGGAACCCCTATTTGTTTATTTTTCTAAATACATTCAAATAT
GTATCCGCTCATGAGACAATAACCCTGATAAATGCTTCAATAATATTGAAAAAGGAAGAGTCCTGAGGCG
GAAAGAACCAGCTGTGGAATGTGTGTCAGTTAGGGTGTGGAAAGTCCCCAGGCTCCCCAGCAGGCAGAAG
TATGCAAAGCATGCATCTCAATTAGTCAGCAACCAGGTGTGGAAAGTCCCCAGGCTCCCCAGCAGGCAGA
AGTATGCAAAGCATGCATCTCAATTAGTCAGCAACCATAGTCCCGCCCCTAACTCCGCCCATCCCGCCCC
TAACTCCGCCCAGTTCCGCCCATTCTCCGCCCCATGGCTGACTAATTTTTTTTATTTATGCAGAGGCCGA
GGCCGCCTCGGCCTCTGAGCTATTCCAGAAGTAGTGAGGAGGCTTTTTTGGAGGCCTAGGCTTTTGCAAA
GATCGATCAAGAGACAGGATGAGGATCGTTTCGCATGATTGAACAAGATGGATTGCACGCAGGTTCTCCG
GCCGCTTGGGTGGAGAGGCTATTCGGCTATGACTGGGCACAACAGACAATCGGCTGCTCTGATGCCGCCG
TGTTCCGGCTGTCAGCGCAGGGGCGCCCGGTTCTTTTTGTCAAGACCGACCTGTCCGGTGCCCTGAATGA
ACTGCAAGACGAGGCAGCGCGGCTATCGTGGCTGGCCACGACGGGCGTTCCTTGCGCAGCTGTGCTCGAC
GTTGTCACTGAAGCGGGAAGGGACTGGCTGCTATTGGGCGAAGTGCCGGGGCAGGATCTCCTGTCATCTC
ACCTTGCTCCTGCCGAGAAAGTATCCATCATGGCTGATGCAATGCGGCGGCTGCATACGCTTGATCCGGC
TACCTGCCCATTCGACCACCAAGCGAAACATCGCATCGAGCGAGCACGTACTCGGATGGAAGCCGGTCTT
GTCGATCAGGATGATCTGGACGAAGAGCATCAGGGGCTCGCGCCAGCCGAACTGTTCGCCAGGCTCAAGG
CGAGCATGCCCGACGGCGAGGATCTCGTCGTGACCCATGGCGATGCCTGCTTGCCGAATATCATGGTGGA
AAATGGCCGCTTTTCTGGATTCATCGACTGTGGCCGGCTGGGTGTGGCGGACCGCTATCAGGACATAGCG
TTGGCTACCCGTGATATTGCTGAAGAGCTTGGCGGCGAATGGGCTGACCGCTTCCTCGTGCTTTACGGTA
TCGCCGCTCCCGATTCGCAGCGCATCGCCTTCTATCGCCTTCTTGACGAGTTCTTCTGAGCGGGACTCTG
GGGTTCGAAATGACCGACCAAGCGACGCCCAACCTGCCATCACGAGATTTCGATTCCACCGCCGCCTTCT
ATGAAAGGTTGGGCTTCGGAATCGTTTTCCGGGACGCCGGCTGGATGATCCTCCAGCGCGGGGATCTCAT
GCTGGAGTTCTTCGCCCACCCTAGGGGGAGGCTAACTGAAACACGGAAGGAGACAATACCGGAAGGAACC
CGCGCTATGACGGCAATAAAAAGACAGAATAAAACGCACGGTGTTGGGTCGTTTGTTCATAAACGCGGGG
TTCGGTCCCAGGGCTGGCACTCTGTCGATACCCCACCGAGACCCCATTGGGGCCAATACGCCCGCGTTTC
TTCCTTTTCCCCACCCCACCCCCCAAGTTCGGGTGAAGGCCCAGGGCTCGCAGCCAACGTCGGGGCGGCA
GGCCCTGCCATAGCCTCAGGTTACTCATATATACTTTAGATTGATTTAAAACTTCATTTTTAATTTAAAA
GGATCTAGGTGAAGATCCTTTTTGATAATCTCATGACCAAAATCCCTTAACGTGAGTTTTCGTTCCACTG
AGCGTCAGACCCCGTAGAAAAGATCAAAGGATCTTCTTGAGATCCTTTTTTTCTGCGCGTAATCTGCTGC
TTGCAAACAAAAAAACCACCGCTACCAGCGGTGGTTTGTTTGCCGGATCAAGAGCTACCAACTCTTTTTC
CGAAGGTAACTGGCTTCAGCAGAGCGCAGATACCAAATACTGTTCTTCTAGTGTAGCCGTAGTTAGGCCA
CCACTTCAAGAACTCTGTAGCACCGCCTACATACCTCGCTCTGCTAATCCTGTTACCAGTGGCTGCTGCC
AGTGGCGATAAGTCGTGTCTTACCGGGTTGGACTCAAGACGATAGTTACCGGATAAGGCGCAGCGGTCGG
GCTGAACGGGGGGTTCGTGCACACAGCCCAGCTTGGAGCGAACGACCTACACCGAACTGAGATACCTACA
GCGTGAGCTATGAGAAAGCGCCACGCTTCCCGAAGGGAGAAAGGCGGACAGGTATCCGGTAAGCGGCAGG
GTCGGAACAGGAGAGCGCACGAGGGAGCTTCCAGGGGGAAACGCCTGGTATCTTTATAGTCCTGTCGGGT
TTCGCCACCTCTGACTTGAGCGTCGATTTTTGTGATGCTCGTCAGGGGGGCGGAGCCTATGGAAAAACGC
CAGCAACGCGGCCTTTTTACGGTTCCTGGCCTTTTGCTGGCCTTTTGCTCACATGTTCTTTCCTGCGTTA
TCCCCTGATTCTGTGGATAACCGTATTACCGCCATGCAT
